>Addgene plasmid #142511 | TFORF0289 | addgene full sequence | sequence record 397229 | Addgene NGS Result
TTAATGTAGTCTTATGCAATACTCTTGTAGTCTTGCAACATGGTAACGATGAGTTAGCAACATGCCTTAC
AAGGAGAGAAAAAGCACCGTGCATGCCGATTGGTGGAAGTAAGGTGGTACGATCGTGCCTTATTAGGAAG
GCAACAGACGGGTCTGACATGGATTGGACGAACCACTGAATTGCCGCATTGCAGAGATATTGTATTTAAG
TGCCTAGCTCGATACATAAACGGGTCTCTCTGGTTAGACCAGATCTGAGCCTGGGAGCTCTCTGGCTAAC
TAGGGAACCCACTGCTTAAGCCTCAATAAAGCTTGCCTTGAGTGCTTCAAGTAGTGTGTGCCCGTCTGTT
GTGTGACTCTGGTAACTAGAGATCCCTCAGACCCTTTTAGTCAGTGTGGAAAATCTCTAGCAGTGGCGCC
CGAACAGGGACTTGAAAGCGAAAGGGAAACCAGAGGAGCTCTCTCGACGCAGGACTCGGCTTGCTGAAGC
GCGCACGGCAAGAGGCGAGGGGCGGCGACTGGTGAGTACGCCAAAAATTTTGACTAGCGGAGGCTAGAAG
GAGAGAGATGGGTGCGAGAGCGTCAGTATTAAGCGGGGGAGAATTAGATCGCGATGGGAAAAAATTCGGT
TAAGGCCAGGGGGAAAGAAAAAATATAAATTAAAACATATAGTATGGGCAAGCAGGGAGCTAGAACGATT
CGCAGTTAATCCTGGCCTGTTAGAAACATCAGAAGGCTGTAGACAAATACTGGGACAGCTACAACCATCC
CTTCAGACAGGATCAGAAGAACTTAGATCATTATATAATACAGTAGCAACCCTCTATTGTGTGCATCAAA
GGATAGAGATAAAAGACACCAAGGAAGCTTTAGACAAGATAGAGGAAGAGCAAAACAAAAGTAAGACCAC
CGCACAGCAAGCGGCCGCTGATCTTCAGACCTGGAGGAGGAGATATGAGGGACAATTGGAGAAGTGAATT
ATATAAATATAAAGTAGTAAAAATTGAACCATTAGGAGTAGCACCCACCAAGGCAAAGAGAAGAGTGGTG
CAGAGAGAAAAAAGAGCAGTGGGAATAGGAGCTTTGTTCCTTGGGTTCTTGGGAGCAGCAGGAAGCACTA
TGGGCGCAGCGTCAATGACGCTGACGGTACAGGCCAGACAATTATTGTCTGGTATAGTGCAGCAGCAGAA
CAATTTGCTGAGGGCTATTGAGGCGCAACAGCATCTGTTGCAACTCACAGTCTGGGGCATCAAGCAGCTC
CAGGCAAGAATCCTGGCTGTGGAAAGATACCTAAAGGATCAACAGCTCCTGGGGATTTGGGGTTGCTCTG
GAAAACTCATTTGCACCACTGCTGTGCCTTGGAATGCTAGTTGGAGTAATAAATCTCTGGAACAGATTTG
GAATCACACGACCTGGATGGAGTGGGACAGAGAAATTAACAATTACACAAGCTTAATACACTCCTTAATT
GAAGAATCGCAAAACCAGCAAGAAAAGAATGAACAAGAATTATTGGAATTAGATAAATGGGCAAGTTTGT
GGAATTGGTTTAACATAACAAATTGGCTGTGGTATATAAAATTATTCATAATGATAGTAGGAGGCTTGGT
AGGTTTAAGAATAGTTTTTGCTGTACTTTCTATAGTGAATAGAGTTAGGCAGGGATATTCACCATTATCG
TTTCAGACCCACCTCCCAACCCCGAGGGGACCCATGCATTGCATCTCAATTAGTCAGCAACCAGGTGTGG
AAAGTCCCCAGGCTCCCCAGCAGGCAGAAGTATGCAAAGCATGCGTCTCAATTAGTCAGCAACCATAGTC
CCGCCCCTAACTCCGCCCATCCCGCCCCTAACTCCGCCCAGTTCCGCCCATTCTCCGCCCCATGGCTGAC
TAATTTTTTTTATTTATGCAGAGGCCGAGGCCGCCTCGGCCTCTGAGCTATTCCAGAAGTAGTGAGGAGG
CTTTTTTGGAGGCCTAGGCTTTTGCAAAAAGCTTTCTAGAGGTACCACCGGAGCTTACCATGACCGAGTA
CAAGCCCACGGTGCGCCTCGCCACCCGCGACGACGTCCCCAGGGCCGTACGCACCCTCGCCGCCGCGTTC
GCCGACTACCCCGCCACGCGCCACACCGTCGATCCGGACCGCCACATCGAGCGGGTCACCGAGCTGCAAG
AACTCTTCCTCACGCGCGTCGGGCTCGACATCGGCAAGGTGTGGGTCGCGGACGACGGCGCCGCCGTGGC
GGTCTGGACCACGCCGGAGAGCGTCGAAGCGGGGGCGGTGTTCGCCGAGATCGGCCCGCGCATGGCCGAG
TTGAGCGGTTCCCGGCTGGCCGCGCAGCAACAGATGGAAGGCCTCCTGGCGCCGCACCGGCCCAAGGAGC
CCGCGTGGTTCCTGGCCACCGTCGGCGTCTCGCCCGACCACCAGGGCAAGGGTCTGGGCAGCGCCGTCGT
GCTCCCCGGAGTGGAGGCGGCCGAGCGCGCCGGGGTGCCCGCCTTCCTGGAGACCTCCGCGCCCCGCAAC
CTCCCCTTCTACGAGCGGCTCGGCTTCACCGTCACCGCCGACGTCGAGGTGCCCGAAGGACCGCGCACCT
GGTGCATGACCCGCAAGCCCGGTGCCAGTTAACGAATTCTAGATCTTGAGACAAATGGCAGTATTCATCC
ACAATTTTAAAAGAAAAGGGGGGATTGGGGGGTACAGTGCAGGGGAAAGAATAGTAGACATAATAGCAAC
AGACATACAAACTAAAGAATTACAAAAACAAATTACAAAAATTCAAAATTTTCGGGTTTATTACAGGGAC
AGCAGAGATCCACTTTGGCGCCGGCTCGAGGCCTGCAGGTGCAAAGATGGATAAAGTTTTAAACAGAGAG
GAATCTTTGCAGCTAATGGACCTTCTAGGTCTTGAAAGGAGTGGGAATTGGCTCCGGTGCCCGTCAGTGG
GCAGAGCGCACATCGCCCACAGTCCCCGAGAAGTTGGGGGGAGGGGTCGGCAATTGAACCGGTGCCTAGA
GAAGGTGGCGCGGGGTAAACTGGGAAAGTGATGTCGTGTACTGGCTCCGCCTTTTTCCCGAGGGTGGGGG
AGAACCGTATATAAGTGCAGTAGTCGCCGTGAACGTTCTTTTTCGCAACGGGTTTGCCGCCAGAACACAG
GTAAGTGCCGTGTGTGGTTCCCGCGGGCCTGGCCTCTTTACGGGTTATGGCCCTTGCGTGCCTTGAATTA
CTTCCACCTGGCTGCAGTACGTGATTCTTGATCCCGAGCTTCGGGTTGGAAGTGGGTGGGAGAGTTCGAG
GCCTTGCGCTTAAGGAGCCCCTTCGCCTCGTGCTTGAGTTGAGGCCTGGCCTGGGCGCTGGGGCCGCCGC
GTGCGAATCTGGTGGCACCTTCGCGCCTGTCTCGCTGCTTTCGATAAGTCTCTAGCCATTTAAAATTTTT
GATGACCTGCTGCGACGCTTTTTTTCTGGCAAGATAGTCTTGTAAATGCGGGCCAAGATCTGCACACTGG
TATTTCGGTTTTTGGGGCCGCGGGCGGCGACGGGGCCCGTGCGTCCCAGCGCACATGTTCGGCGAGGCGG
GGCCTGCGAGCGCGGCCACCGAGAATCGGACGGGGGTAGTCTCAAGCTGGCCGGCCTGCTCTGGTGCCTG
GCCTCGCGCCGCCGTGTATCGCCCCGCCCTGGGCGGCAAGGCTGGCCCGGTCGGCACCAGTTGCGTGAGC
GGAAAGATGGCCGCTTCCCGGCCCTGCTGCAGGGAGCTCAAAATGGAGGACGCGGCGCTCGGGAGAGCGG
GCGGGTGAGTCACCCACACAAAGGAAAAGGGCCTTTCCGTCCTCAGCCGTCGCTTCATGTGACTCCACGG
AGTACCGGGCGCCGTCCAGGCACCTCGATTAGTTCTCGAGCTTTTGGAGTACGTCGTCTTTAGGTTGGGG
GGAGGGGTTTTATGCGATGGAGTTTCCCCACACTGAGTGGGTGGAGACTGAAGTTAGGCCAGCTTGGCAC
TTGATGTAATTCTCCTTGGAATTTGCCCTTTTTGAGTTTGGATCTTGGTTCATTCTCAAGCCTCAGACAG
TGGTTCAAAGTTTTTTTCTTCCATTTCAGGTGTCGTGAGGCTAGCACCGCCACCATGGGGAGAAAAAAGA
TTCAGATTACGAGGATTATGGATGAACGTAACAGACAGGTGACATTTACAAAGAGGAAATTTGGGTTGAT
GAAGAAGGCTTATGAGCTGAGCGTGCTGTGTGACTGTGAGATTGCGCTGATCATCTTCAACAGCACCAAC
AAGCTGTTCCAGTATGCCAGCACCGACATGGACAAAGTGCTTCTCAAGTACACGGAGTACAACGAGCCGC
ATGAGAGCCGGACAAACTCAGACATCGTGGAGGCTGTTCCACCTCCCAACTTCGAGATGCCAGTCTCCAT
CCCAGTGTCCAGCCACAACAGTTTGGTGTACAGCAACCCTGTCAGCTCACTGGGAAACCCCAACCTATTG
CCACTGGCTCACCCTTCTCTGCAGAGGAATAGTATGTCTCCTGGTGTAACACATCGACCTCCAAGTGCAG
GTAACACAGGTGGTCTGATGGGTGGAGACCTCACGTCTGGTGCAGGCACCAGTGCAGGGAACGGGTATGG
CAATCCCCGAAACTCACCAGGTCTGCTGGTCTCACCTGGTAACTTGAACAAGAATATGCAAGCAAAATCT
CCTCCCCCAATGAATTTAGGAATGAATAACCGTAAACCAGATCTCCGAGTTCTTATTCCACCAGGCAGCA
AGAATACGATGCCATCAGTGTCTGAGGATGTCGACCTGCTTTTGAATCAAAGGATAAATAACTCCCAGTC
GGCTCAGTCATTGGCTACCCCAGTGGTTTCCGTAGCAACTCCTACTTTACCAGGACAAGGAATGGGAGGA
TATCCATCAGCCATTTCAACAACATATGGTACCGAGTACTCTCTGAGTAGTGCAGACCTGTCATCTCTGT
CTGGGTTTAACACCGCCAGCGCTCTTCACCTTGGTTCAGTAACTGGCTGGCAACAGCAACACCTACATAA
CATGCCACCATCTGCCCTCAGTCAGTTGGGAGACCGTACCACCACCCCTTCGAGATACCCACAACACACG
CGCCACGAGGCGGGGAGATCTCCTGTTGACAGCTTGAGCAGCTGTAGCAGTTCGTACGACGGGAGCGACC
GAGAGGATCACCGGAACGAATTCCACTCCCCCATTGGACTCACCAGACCTTCGCCGGACGAAAGGGAAAG
TCCCTCAGTCAAGCGCATGCGACTTTCTGAAGGATGGGCAACATAGTAATGAACTAGTCCGTAACTTGAA
AGTATTTCGATTTCTTGGCTTTATATATCTTGTGGAAAGGACGACCGTCGCAGATGGGTAAACCAATCAC
GCGTTAAGTCGACAATCAACCTCTGGATTACAAAATTTGTGAAAGATTGACTGGTATTCTTAACTATGTT
GCTCCTTTTACGCTATGTGGATACGCTGCTTTAATGCCTTTGTATCATGCTATTGCTTCCCGTATGGCTT
TCATTTTCTCCTCCTTGTATAAATCCTGGTTGCTGTCTCTTTATGAGGAGTTGTGGCCCGTTGTCAGGCA
ACGTGGCGTGGTGTGCACTGTGTTTGCTGACGCAACCCCCACTGGTTGGGGCATTGCCACCACCTGTCAG
CTCCTTTCCGGGACTTTCGCTTTCCCCCTCCCTATTGCCACGGCGGAACTCATCGCCGCCTGCCTTGCCC
GCTGCTGGACAGGGGCTCGGCTGTTGGGCACTGACAATTCCGTGGTGTTGTCGGGGAAATCATCGTCCTT
TCCTTGGCTGCTCGCCTGTGTTGCCACCTGGATTCTGCGCGGGACGTCCTTCTGCTACGTCCCTTCGGCC
CTCAATCCAGCGGACCTTCCTTCCCGCGGCCTGCTGCCGGCTCTGCGGCCTCTTCCGCGTCTTCGCCTTC
GCCCTCAGACGAGTCGGATCTCCCTTTGGGCCGCCTCCCCGCGTCGACTTTAAGACCAATGACTTACAAG
GCAGCTGTAGATCTTAGCCACTTTTTAAAAGAAAAGGGGGGACTGGAAGGGCTAATTCACTCCCAACGAA
GACAAGATCTGCTTTTTGCTTGTACTGGGTCTCTCTGGTTAGACCAGATCTGAGCCTGGGAGCTCTCTGG
CTAACTAGGGAACCCACTGCTTAAGCCTCAATAAAGCTTGCCTTGAGTGCTTCAAGTAGTGTGTGCCCGT
CTGTTGTGTGACTCTGGTAACTAGAGATCCCTCAGACCCTTTTAGTCAGTGTGGAAAATCTCTAGCAGTA
CGTATAGTAGTTCATGTCATCTTATTATTCAGTATTTATAACTTGCAAAGAAATGAATATCAGAGAGTGA
GAGGAACTTGTTTATTGCAGCTTATAATGGTTACAAATAAAGCAATAGCATCACAAATTTCACAAATAAA
GCATTTTTTTCACTGCATTCTAGTTGTGGTTTGTCCAAACTCATCAATGTATCTTATCATGTCTGGCTCT
AGCTATCCCGCCCCTAACTCCGCCCATCCCGCCCCTAACTCCGCCCAGTTCCGCCCATTCTCCGCCCCAT
GGCTGACTAATTTTTTTTATTTATGCAGAGGCCGAGGCCGCCTCGGCCTCTGAGCTATTCCAGAAGTAGT
GAGGAGGCTTTTTTGGAGGCCTAGGGACGTACCCAATTCGCCCTATAGTGAGTCGTATTACGCGCGCTCA
CTGGCCGTCGTTTTACAACGTCGTGACTGGGAAAACCCTGGCGTTACCCAACTTAATCGCCTTGCAGCAC
ATCCCCCTTTCGCCAGCTGGCGTAATAGCGAAGAGGCCCGCACCGATCGCCCTTCCCAACAGTTGCGCAG
CCTGAATGGCGAATGGG
[124 nt withheld, positions 6878-7001]
C
[91 nt withheld, positions 7003-7093]
A
[49 nt withheld, positions 7095-7143]
CCTTTGACGTTGGAGTCCACGTTCTTT
[37 nt withheld, positions 7171-7207]
ACCCTATCTCGGTCTATTCTTTTGATTTATAAGGGATTTTGCCGATTTCGGCCTATTGGTTAAAAAATGA
GCTGATTTAACAAAAATTTAACGCGAATTTTAACAAAATATTAACGCTTACAATTTAGGTGGCACTTTTC
GGGGAAATGTGCGCGGAACCCCTATTTGTTTATTTTTCTAAATACATTCAAATATGTATCCGCTCATGAG
ACAATAACCCTGATAAATGCTTCAATAATATTGAAAAAGGAAGAGTATGAGTATTCAACATTTCCGTGTC
GCCCTTATTCCCTTTTTTGCGGCATTTTGCCTTCCTGTTTTTGCTCACCCAGAAACGCTGGTGAAAGTAA
AAGATGCTGAAGATCAGTTGGGTGCACGAGTGGGTTACATCGAACTGGATCTCAACAGCGGTAAGATCCT
TGAGAGTTTTCGCCCCGAAGAACGTTTTCCAATGATGAGCACTTTTAAAGTTCTGCTATGTGGCGCGGTA
TTATCCCGTATTGACGCCGGGCAAGAGCAACTCGGTCGCCGCATACACTATTCTCAGAATGACTTGGTTG
AGTACTCACCAGTCACAGAAAAGCATCTTACGGATGGCATGACAGTAAGAGAATTATGCAGTGCTGCCAT
AACCATGAGTGATAACACTGCGGCCAACTTACTTCTGACAACGATCGGAGGACCGAAGGAGCTAACCGCT
TTTTTGCACAACATGGGGGATCATGTAACTCGCCTTGATCGTTGGGAACCGGAGCTGAATGAAGCCATAC
CAAACGACGAGCGTGACACCACGATGCCTGTAGCAATGGCAACAACGTTGCGCAAACTATTAACTGGCGA
ACTACTTACTCTAGCTTCCCGGCAACAATTAATAGACTGGATGGAGGCGGATAAAGTTGCAGGACCACTT
CTGCGCTCGGCCCTTCCGGCTGGCTGGTTTATTGCTGATAAATCTGGAGCCGGTGAGCGTGGGTCTCGCG
GTATCATTGCAGCACTGGGGCCAGATGGTAAGCCCTCCCGTATCGTAGTTATCTACACGACGGGGAGTCA
GGCAACTATGGATGAACGAAATAGACAGATCGCTGAGATAGGTGCCTCACTGATTAAGCATTGGTAACTG
TCAGACCAAGTTTACTCATATATACTTTAGATTGATTTAAAACTTCATTTTTAATTTAAAAGGATCTAGG
TGAAGATCCTTTTTGATAATCTCATGACCAAAATCCCTTAACGTGAGTTTTCGTTCCACTGAGCGTCAGA
CCCCGTAGAAAAGATCAAAGGATCTTCTTGAGATCCTTTTTTTCTGCGCGTAATCTGCTGCTTGCAAACA
AAAAAACCACCGCTACCAGCGGTGGTTTGTTTGCCGGATCAAGAGCTACCAACTCTTTTTCCGAAGGTAA
CTGGCTTCAGCAGAGCGCAGATACCAAATACTGTTCTTCTAGTGTAGCCGTAGTTAGGCCACCACTTCAA
GAACTCTGTAGCACCGCCTACATACCTCGCTCTGCTAATCCTGTTACCAGTGGCTGCTGCCAGTGGCGAT
AAGTCGTGTCTTACCGGGTTGGACTCAAGACGATAGTTACCGGATAAGGCGCAGCGGTCGGGCTGAACGG
GGGGTTCGTGCACACAGCCCAGCTTGGAGCGAACGACCTACACCGAACTGAGATACCTACAGCGTGAGCT
ATGAGAAAGCGCCACGCTTCCCGAAGGGAGAAAGGCGGACAGGTATCCGGTAAGCGGCAGGGTCGGAACA
GGAGAGCGCACGAGGGAGCTTCCAGGGGGAAACGCCTGGTATCTTTATAGTCCTGTCGGGTTTCGCCACC
TCTGACTTGAGCGTCGATTTTTGTGATGCTCGTCAGGGGGGCGGAGCCTATGGAAAAACGCCAGCAACGC
GGCCTTTTTACGGTTCCTGGCCTTTTGCTGGCCTTTTGCTCACATGTTCTTTCCTGCGTTATCCCCTGAT
TCTGTGGATAACCGTATTACCGCCTTTGAGTGAGCTGATACCGCTCGCCGCAGCCGAACGACCGAGCGCA
GCGAGTCAGTGAGCGAGGAAGCGGAAGAGCGCCCAATACGCAAACCGCCTCTCCCCGCGCGTTGGCCGAT
TCATTAATGCAGCTGGCACGACAGGTTTCCCGACTGGAAAGCGGGCAGTGAGCGCAACGCAATTAATGTG
AGTTAGCTCACTCATTAGGCACCCCAGGCTTTACACTTTATGCTTCCGGCTCGTATGTTGTGTGGAATTG
TGAGCGGATAACAATTTCACACAGGAAACAGCTATGACCATGATTACGCCAAGCGCGCAATTAACCCTCA
CTAAAGGGAACAAAAGCTGGAGCTGCAAGC
Features (pLannotate 1.2.2; 31 found; start..end, strand, type, name):
      5..231     +  promoter       RSV promoter: Rous sarcoma virus enhancer/promoter
    232..412     +  LTR            5' LTR (truncated): truncated 5' long terminal repeat (LTR) from HIV-1
    459..584     +  misc_feature   HIV-1 Ψ: packaging signal of human immunodeficiency virus type 1
    568..931     +  CDS            HIV-1 gag (fragment): gag protein from human immunodeficiency virus 1; gag
   1077..1310    +  misc_feature   RRE: The Rev response element (RRE) of HIV-1 allows for Rev-dependent mRNA export from the nucleus to the cytoplasm.
   1687..1713    +  CDS            Rev (fragment): human immunodeficiency virus 1 (HIV-1) Rev protein; rev; enhances nuclear export of unspliced and incompletely spliced viral mRNAs
   1720..1743    +  promoter       SV40 promoter (fragment): SV40 early promoter
   1744..1815    +  promoter       SV40 promoter (fragment): SV40 enhancer and early promoter
   1839..1974    +  rep_origin     SV40 ori: SV40 origin of replication
   2020..2616    +  CDS            PuroR (fragment): puromycin N-acetyltransferase; pac from Streptomyces; confers resistance to puromycin
   2665..2782    +  misc_feature   cPPT/CTS: central polypurine tract and central termination sequence of HIV-1
   2847..2913    +  CDS            small t antigen (fragment): SV40 (simian virus 40) small t antigen
   2920..4098    +  promoter       EF-1α promoter: strong constitutive promoter for human elongation factor EF-1α
   4115..5293    +  CDS            MEF2C (fragment): MEF2C_HUMAN - Experimental evidence at protein level: Swiss-Prot protein existence level 1. Transcription activator which binds specifically to the MEF2 element present in the regulatory regions of many muscle-specific genes. Controls cardiac morphogenesis and myogenesis, and is also involved in vascular development. Enhances transcriptional activation mediated by SOX18. Plays an essential role in hippocampal-dependent learning and memory by suppressing the number of excitatory synapses and thus regulating basal and evoked synaptic transmission. Crucial for normal neuronal development, distrib
   5309..5362    +  promoter       U6 promoter (fragment): RNA polymerase III promoter for human U6 snRNA
   5404..5992    +  misc_feature   WPRE: woodchuck hepatitis virus posttranscriptional regulatory element
   6043..6062    +  misc_feature   cPPT/CTS (fragment): central polypurine tract and central termination sequence of HIV-1
   6064..6297    +  LTR            3' LTR (ΔU3): self-inactivating 3' long terminal repeat (LTR) from HIV-1
   6375..6496    +  polyA_signal   SV40 poly(A) signal: SV40 polyadenylation signal
   6536..6671    +  rep_origin     SV40 ori: SV40 origin of replication
   6692..6710    -  promoter       T7 promoter: promoter for bacteriophage T7 RNA polymerase
   6718..6873    +  CDS            lacZα (fragment): LacZα fragment of β-galactosidase; lacZ fragment
   6878..7306    +  rep_origin     f1 ori (sequence partly withheld): f1 bacteriophage origin of replication; arrow indicates direction of (+) strand synthesis
   7359..7463    +  promoter       AmpR promoter: bla
   7464..8324    +  CDS            AmpR: β-lactamase; bla; confers resistance to ampicillin, carbenicillin, and related antibiotics
   8495..9083    +  rep_origin     ori: high-copy-number ColE1/pMB1/pBR322/pUC origin of replication
   9266..9358    +  CDS            lacI (fragment): lac repressor; lacI; The lac repressor binds to the lac operator to inhibit transcription in E. coli. This inhibition can be relieved by adding lactose or isopropyl-β-D-thiogalactopyranoside (IPTG).
   9371..9392    +  protein_bind   CAP binding site: CAP binding activates transcription in the presence of cAMP. E. coli catabolite activator protein
   9407..9437    +  promoter       lac promoter: promoter for the E. coli lac operon
   9445..9461    +  protein_bind   lac operator: The lac repressor binds to the lac operator to inhibit transcription in E. coli. This inhibition can be relieved by adding lactose or isopropyl-β-D-thiogalactopyranoside (IPTG). lac repressor encoded by lacI
   9506..9524    +  promoter       T3 promoter: promoter for bacteriophage T3 RNA polymerase
