[The description below was written by a language model from this plasmid's Addgene catalogue record and pLannotate feature annotations shown in this document.]
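Description:
TFORF0289 is a lentiviral mammalian expression plasmid built on the pLX_TRC317 backbone and carrying the human transcription factor MEF2C as its open reading frame. It belongs to a barcoded transcription factor ORF collection in which each construct has a unique 24-bp barcode, so that individual factors can be identified by sequencing in pooled overexpression screens. In bacteria the plasmid is maintained through a high-copy ColE1/pUC-type origin and selected with ampicillin via the β-lactamase gene. An f1 origin and remnants of lac, T7 and T3 elements are also present in the backbone. The depositor notes that the plasmid can recombine during propagation.

The viral portion has a third-generation, self-inactivating layout. An RSV promoter drives a truncated HIV-1 5' LTR, followed by the Ψ packaging signal with a partial gag sequence, the Rev response element for Rev-dependent nuclear export of the genomic RNA, a cPPT/CTS element, and a ΔU3 3' LTR followed by an SV40 polyadenylation signal. Two expression units sit between the LTRs. An SV40 early promoter drives puromycin N-acetyltransferase for selecting transduced cells, and downstream a human EF-1α promoter drives constitutive MEF2C expression, with a WPRE after the ORF to enhance transcript stability and expression. The synthesized ORF corresponds to a specific MEF2C transcript isoform named in the depositor comments. The annotation matches most, but not all, of the stated insert length to MEF2C. The barcode is not annotated in the feature table, so the record does not give its exact position. A short U6 promoter fragment is annotated between the ORF and the WPRE, and its role is not stated. The construct is intended for MEF2C overexpression in arrayed or pooled studies of directed differentiation.
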