Addgene plasmid #142511: TFORF0289
Purpose: Lentiviral vector for overexpressing transcription factor ORFs with unique 24-bp barcodes. Barcodes facilitate identification of transcription factors in pooled screens.
Depositing lab: Feng Zhang. Depositing organization: Broad Institute. Publication: A transcription factor atlas of directed differentiation. Joung J, Ma S, Tay T, Geiger-Schuller KR, Kirchgatterer PC, Verdine VK, Guo B, Arias-Garcia MA, Allen WE, Singh A, Kuksenko O, Abudayyeh OO, Gootenberg JS, Fu Z, Macrae RK, Buenrostro JD, Regev A, Zhang F. Cell. 2023 Jan 5;186(1):209-229.e26. doi: 10.1016/j.cell.2022.11.026. PubMed 36608654.
Backbone
  Vector backbone: pLX_TRC317
  Backbone manufacturer: Broad Institute Genetic Perturbation Platform
  Backbone size w/o insert (bp): 8264
  Vector type: Mammalian Expression, Lentiviral
  Selectable markers: Puromycin
Growth in bacteria
  Bacterial resistance: Ampicillin, 100 μg/mL
  Growth temperature: 37°C
  Growth strain: NEB Stable
  Copy number: High Copy
Gene/Insert
  Gene/Insert name: MEF2C
  Species: H. sapiens (human)
  Insert size (bp): 1283
  Entrez Gene: MEF2C (a.k.a. C5DELq14.3, DEL5q14.3, NEDHSIL)
  Promoter: EF1a
  Cloning method: Unknown
  Sequencing primers: 5′ GGGTGGAGACTGAAGTTAGGCCAG; 3′ CACATAGCGTAAAAGGAGCAACATAG
Terms and licenses: Academic/Nonprofit Terms; Industry Terms: Not Available to Industry
Depositor comments: NM_001193349,ENST00000626391 . The transcription factor ORF portion of this plasmid was synthesized by Genewiz. Please test multiple small colonies in case of plasmid recombination. To make this collection available in a timely manner, a portion of this collection was not fully sequenced by Addgene. If an Addgene verified full plasmid sequence is not available, please contact us prior to placing an order to request the full sequence.
How to cite: TFORF0289 was a gift from Feng Zhang (Addgene plasmid # 142511 ; http://n2t.net/addgene:142511 ; RRID:Addgene_142511)
