>Addgene plasmid #142511 | TFORF0289 | depositor partial sequence | sequence record 279671 | Insert
ACCGCCACCATGGGGAGAAAAAAGATTCAGATTACGAGGATTATGGATGAACGTAACAGACAGGTGACAT
TTACAAAGAGGAAATTTGGGTTGATGAAGAAGGCTTATGAGCTGAGCGTGCTGTGTGACTGTGAGATTGC
GCTGATCATCTTCAACAGCACCAACAAGCTGTTCCAGTATGCCAGCACCGACATGGACAAAGTGCTTCTC
AAGTACACGGAGTACAACGAGCCGCATGAGAGCCGGACAAACTCAGACATCGTGGAGGCTGTTCCACCTC
CCAACTTCGAGATGCCAGTCTCCATCCCAGTGTCCAGCCACAACAGTTTGGTGTACAGCAACCCTGTCAG
CTCACTGGGAAACCCCAACCTATTGCCACTGGCTCACCCTTCTCTGCAGAGGAATAGTATGTCTCCTGGT
GTAACACATCGACCTCCAAGTGCAGGTAACACAGGTGGTCTGATGGGTGGAGACCTCACGTCTGGTGCAG
GCACCAGTGCAGGGAACGGGTATGGCAATCCCCGAAACTCACCAGGTCTGCTGGTCTCACCTGGTAACTT
GAACAAGAATATGCAAGCAAAATCTCCTCCCCCAATGAATTTAGGAATGAATAACCGTAAACCAGATCTC
CGAGTTCTTATTCCACCAGGCAGCAAGAATACGATGCCATCAGTGTCTGAGGATGTCGACCTGCTTTTGA
ATCAAAGGATAAATAACTCCCAGTCGGCTCAGTCATTGGCTACCCCAGTGGTTTCCGTAGCAACTCCTAC
TTTACCAGGACAAGGAATGGGAGGATATCCATCAGCCATTTCAACAACATATGGTACCGAGTACTCTCTG
AGTAGTGCAGACCTGTCATCTCTGTCTGGGTTTAACACCGCCAGCGCTCTTCACCTTGGTTCAGTAACTG
GCTGGCAACAGCAACACCTACATAACATGCCACCATCTGCCCTCAGTCAGTTGGGAGACCGTACCACCAC
CCCTTCGAGATACCCACAACACACGCGCCACGAGGCGGGGAGATCTCCTGTTGACAGCTTGAGCAGCTGT
AGCAGTTCGTACGACGGGAGCGACCGAGAGGATCACCGGAACGAATTCCACTCCCCCATTGGACTCACCA
GACCTTCGCCGGACGAAAGGGAAAGTCCCTCAGTCAAGCGCATGCGACTTTCTGAAGGATGGGCAACATA
GTAATGAACTAGTCCGTAACTTGAAAGTATTTCGATTTCTTGGCTTTATATATCTTGTGGAAAGGACGAC
CGTCGCAGATGGGTAAACCAATC
