>Addgene plasmid #142511 | TFORF0289 | depositor partial sequence | sequence record 279672 | Barcode
CCGTCGCAGATGGGTAAACCAATC
